>Addgene plasmid #234010 | makeTCR_Hs.TRBV28 | addgene full sequence | sequence record 468326 | Addgene NGS Result
CGTCTCACCATGGGAATCAGGCTCCTGTGTCGTGTGGCCTTTTGTTTCCTGGCTGTAGGCCTCGTAGATG
TGAAAGTAACCCAGAGCTCGAGATATCTAGTCAAAAGGACGGGAGAGAAAGTTTTTCTGGAATGTGTCCA
GGATATGGACCATGAAAATATGTTCTGGTATCGACAAGACCCAGGTCTGGGGCTACGGCTGATCTATTTC
TCATATGATGTTAAAATGAAAGAAAAAGGAGATATTCCTGAGGGGTACAGTGTCTCTAGAGAGAAGAAGG
AGCGCTTCTCCCTGATTCTGGAGTCCGCCAGCACCAACCAGACATCTATGTACCTCTGTGTGAGACGCAG
GGAAGATGGCCGCGAAGAAAACGTCATAGCTGTTTCCTGACTGACCATTTAAATCATACCTGACCTCCAT
AGCAGAAAGTCAAAAGCCTCCGACCGGAGGCTTTTGACTTGATCGGCACGTAAGAGGTTCCAACTTTCAC
CATAATGAAATAAGATCACTACCGGGCGTATTTTTTGAGTTATCGAGATTTTCAGGAGCTAAGGAAGCTA
AAATGGAGAAAAAAATCACTGGATATACCACCGTTGATATATCCCAATGGCATCGTAAAGAACATTTTGA
GGCATTTCAGTCAGTTGCTCAATGTACCTATAACCAGACCGTTCAGCTGGATATTACGGCCTTTTTAAAG
ACCGTAAAGAAAAATAAGCACAAGTTTTATCCGGCCTTTATTCACATTCTTGCCCGCCTGATGAATGCTC
ATCCGGAATTTCGTATGGCAATGAAAGACGGTGAGCTGGTGATATGGGATAGTGTTCACCCTTGTTACAC
CGTTTTCCATGAGCAAACTGAAACGTTTTCATCGCTCTGGAGTGAATACCACGACGATTTCCGGCAGTTT
CTACACATATATTCGCAAGATGTGGCGTGTTACGGTGAAAACCTGGCCTATTTCCCTAAAGGGTTTATTG
AGAATATGTTTTTTGTCTCAGCCAATCCCTGGGTGAGTTTCACCAGTTTTGATTTAAACGTGGCCAATAT
GGACAACTTCTTCGCCCCCGTTTTCACCATGGGCAAATATTATACGCAAGGCGACAAGGTGCTGATGCCG
CTGGCGATTCAGGTTCATCATGCCGTTTGTGATGGCTTCCATGTCGGCAGAATGCTTAATGAATTACAAC
AGTACTGCGATGAGTGGCAGGGCGGGGCGTAATGAGGGCCCAAATGTAATCACCTGGCTCACCTTCGGGT
GGGCCTTTCTGCGTTGCTGGCGTTTTTCCATAGGCTCCGCCCCCCTGACGAGCATCACAAAAATCGATGC
TCAAGTCAGAGGTGGCGAAACCCGACAGGACTATAAAGATACCAGGCGTTTCCCCCTGGAAGCTCCCTCG
TGCGCTCTCCTGTTCCGACCCTGCCGCTTACCGGATACCTGTCCGCCTTTCTCCCTTCGGGAAGCGTGGC
GCTTTCTCATAGCTCACGCTGTAGGTATCTCAGTTCGGTGTAGGTCGTTCGCTCCAAGCTGGGCTGTGTG
CACGAACCCCCCGTTCAGCCCGACCGCTGCGCCTTATCCGGTAACTATCGTCTTGAGTCCAACCCGGTAA
GACACGACTTATCGCCACTGGCAGCAGCCACTGGTAACAGGATTAGCAGAGCGAGGTATGTAGGCGGTGC
TACAGAGTTCTTGAAGTGGTGGCCTAACTACGGCTACACTAGAAGAACAGTATTTGGTATCTGCGCTCTG
CTGAAGCCAGTTACCTCGGAAAAAGAGTTGGTAGCTCTTGATCCGGCAAACAAACCACCGCTGGTAGCGG
TGGTTTTTTTGTTTGCAAGCAGCAGATTACGCGCAGAAAAAAAGGATCTCAAGAAGATCCTTTGATTTTC
TACCGAAGAAAGGCCCACCCGTGAAGGTGAGCCAGTGAGTTGATTGCAGTCCAGTTACGCTGGAGTCTGA
GGCTCGTCCTGAATGATATCAAGCTTGAATTCGTTTGTAAAACGACGGCCAGTGCTAACCGTATCGCATT
GGCCATACCTACA
Features (pLannotate 1.2.2; 8 found; start..end, strand, type, name):
     10..339     +  CDS            TRBV28: TVB28_HUMAN - Also known as TCRBV3S1 From Homo sapiens (Human).
    428..459     +  terminator     tonB terminator: bidirectional E. coli tonB-P14 transcription terminator
    460..562     +  promoter       cat promoter: promoter of the E. coli cat gene encoding chloramphenicol acetyltransferase
    563..1219    +  CDS            cat: CAT_ECOLX - Experimental evidence at protein level: Swiss-Prot protein existence level 1. This enzyme is an effector of chloramphenicol resistance in bacteria. From Escherichia coli. This protein is used as a marker in many commonly used cloning vectors, such as pACYC184.
   1246..1273    +  terminator     T7Te terminator: phage T7 early transcription terminator
   1285..1872    -  rep_origin     ori: high-copy-number ColE1/pMB1/pBR322/pUC origin of replication
   1894..1923    -  terminator     T3Te terminator: phage T3 early transcription terminator
   1995..2014    -  CDS            lacZα (fragment): LacZα fragment of β-galactosidase; lacZ fragment
