[The description below was written by a language model from this plasmid's Addgene catalogue record and pLannotate feature annotations shown in this document.]
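Description:
makeTCR_Hs.TRBV28 is a small synthetic-biology part plasmid (about 2.0 kb in the sequenced record) that stores a single human T cell receptor beta-chain variable gene segment, TRBV28, as a building block for the makeTCR modular assembly system. It is built on the custom pmakeTCR backbone, a minimal bacterial vector of roughly 1.7 kb. This backbone carries a high-copy ColE1/pUC-type origin of replication and a chloramphenicol acetyltransferase (cat) gene driven by its own promoter, so the plasmid is maintained in E. coli under chloramphenicol selection. Short transcription terminators (tonB, T7Te and T3Te) flank the resistance cassette and origin, presumably insulating these units from each other and from the insert. A very short residual lacZα fragment is also annotated, probably left over from a cloning site region.

The payload is the roughly 330 bp TRBV28 coding segment from Homo sapiens. It has no promoter, and the record lists no eukaryotic regulatory elements, tags or reporters, so the plasmid is a donor of sequence rather than an expression construct. The segment is bounded by defined four-base junctions that are retained after cloning. This is consistent with a scheme in which the V segment is excised with specific overhangs and joined in a fixed order to other TCR modules, although the record does not name the enzyme used. M13 forward and reverse primer sites allow the insert to be verified by sequencing. The stated purpose is to supply the human TRBV gene part for makeTCR assembly, a platform the depositors describe as enabling rapid, single-step synthesis of T cell receptors. The destination vectors and partner modules are not described in this record.
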