Addgene plasmid #234010: makeTCR_Hs.TRBV28
Purpose: Hs TRBV gene for makeTCR assembly
Depositing lab: Michael Platten. Depositing organization: Deutsches Krebsforschungszentrum (DKFZ). Publication: makeTCR: A Modular Platform for Rapid, Flexible, Scalable, Single-Step T Cell Receptor Synthesis. Hamberger M, Neuhoff M-T, Pietrantonio SV, Boschert T, Maldonado Torres C, Errerd A, Tan CL, Lindner JM, Platten M, Green EW. bioRxiv 2025.04.27.647198 10.1101/2025.04.27.647198.
Backbone
  Vector backbone: pmakeTCR
  Backbone manufacturer: custom
  Backbone size w/o insert (bp): 1710
  Vector type: Synthetic Biology
Growth in bacteria
  Bacterial resistance: Chloramphenicol, 25 μg/mL
  Growth temperature: 37°C
  Growth strain: DH5alpha
  Copy number: High Copy
Gene/Insert
  Gene/Insert name: TRBV28 (alt name: ENSG00000259851)
  Species: H. sapiens (human)
  Insert size (bp): 333
  Entrez Gene: TRBV28 (a.k.a. TCRBV28S1, TCRBV3S1)
  Promoter: n/a
  Cloning method: Restriction Enzyme; 5′ cloning site CCAT (not destroyed); 3′ cloning site TGTG (not destroyed)
  Sequencing primers: 5′ M13 (-21) Forward; 3′ M13 Reverse
Resource information
  A portion of this plasmid was derived from a plasmid made by: synthetic
Terms and licenses: Academic/Nonprofit Terms; Industry Terms: Not Available to Industry
Depositor comments: Please visit https://doi.org/10.1101/2025.04.27.647198 for bioRxiv preprint.
How to cite: makeTCR_Hs.TRBV28 was a gift from Michael Platten (Addgene plasmid # 234010 ; http://n2t.net/addgene:234010 ; RRID:Addgene_234010)
